Addgene plasmid #232887: pML107-ADE13
Purpose: Plasmid expressing Cas9 and gRNA GTAGCAGCAAAAGAAGACAA which targets the ADE13 gene.
Depositing lab: Jolanda Van Leeuwen. Depositing organization: University of Massachusetts, Worcester. Publication: The modifiers that cause changes in gene essentiality. Batte A, Bosch-Guiteras N, Pons C, Ota M, Lopes M, Sharma S, Tellini N, Paltenghi C, Conti M, Kan KT, Ho UL, Wiederkehr M, Barraud J, Ashe M, Aloy P, Liti G, Chabes A, Parts L, van Leeuwen J. Cell Syst. 2026 Mar 2:101515. doi: 10.1016/j.cels.2025.101515. PubMed 41775267.
Backbone
  Vector backbone: pML107
  Backbone manufacturer: Laughery et al, 2015, Yeast
  Backbone size w/o insert (bp): 12367
  Vector type: Yeast Expression, CRISPR
  Selectable markers: LEU2
Growth in bacteria
  Bacterial resistance: Ampicillin, 100 μg/mL
  Growth temperature: 37°C
  Growth strain: DH5alpha
  Copy number: High Copy
Gene/Insert
  Gene/Insert name: ADE13 gRNA (alt name: YLR359W)
  gRNA/shRNA sequence: GTAGCAGCAAAAGAAGACAA
  Species: S. cerevisiae (budding yeast)
  Insert size (bp): 33
  Entrez Gene: ADE13 (a.k.a. YLR359W, BRA1, BRA8)
  Promoter: snR52
  Cloning method: Restriction Enzyme; 5′ cloning site SwaI (destroyed during cloning); 3′ cloning site BclI (destroyed during cloning)
Terms and licenses: Academic/Nonprofit Terms; Industry Terms: Not Available to Industry
How to cite: pML107-ADE13 was a gift from Jolanda Van Leeuwen (Addgene plasmid # 232887 ; http://n2t.net/addgene:232887 ; RRID:Addgene_232887)
