[The description below was written by a language model from this plasmid's Addgene catalogue record and pLannotate feature annotations shown in this document.]
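Description:
pML107-ADE13 is an all-in-one CRISPR/Cas9 plasmid for genome editing in budding yeast, built on the pML107 backbone. It is an E. coli–yeast shuttle vector of about 12.4 kb. In bacteria it replicates from a high-copy ColE1/pUC-type origin and is selected with ampicillin through the β-lactamase gene. In Saccharomyces cerevisiae it is maintained as a multicopy episome by the 2μ origin and selected by leucine prototrophy through LEU2 expressed from its own promoter. An f1 origin, T7 and T3 promoters, lac regulatory elements and lacZα fragments are remnants of the pBluescript-type parent. Small annotated fragments of rop, bom, lacI and neighbouring yeast genes appear to be carried-over flanking sequence rather than functional parts.

The payload consists of two expression units. Streptococcus pyogenes Cas9 is driven by the strong constitutive TDH3 (GAP) promoter and terminated by the ADH1 terminator. On the opposite strand, the RNA polymerase III–transcribed SNR52 promoter drives a single guide RNA made up of a 20-nucleotide spacer fused to the S. pyogenes gRNA scaffold, ending at the SUP4 tRNA terminator. The spacer was introduced as a short 33 bp insert between the backbone's SwaI and BclI sites, both of which were destroyed during cloning. It directs Cas9 to ADE13 (YLR359W, also known as BRA1 or BRA8).

Transforming yeast with this single plasmid therefore supplies both the nuclease and the guide needed to cut the ADE13 locus. The record does not state which edit was intended or whether a repair template was used, and no donor sequence is annotated on the plasmid. The associated publication concerns modifiers that alter gene essentiality.
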