Features (pLannotate 1.2.2; 26 found; start..end, strand, type, name):
     27..45      +  promoter       T7 promoter: promoter for bacteriophage T7 RNA polymerase
     54..107     -  misc_feature   MCS (fragment): pBluescript multiple cloning site
    132..798     +  promoter       GAP promoter: S. cerevisiae TDH3; promoter for glyceraldehyde-3-phosphate dehydrogenase
    833..4936    +  CDS            cas9: CAS9_STRP1 - Also known as csn1 From Streptococcus pyogenes serotype M1.
   4994..5181    +  terminator     ADH1 terminator: S. cerevisiae ADH1; transcription terminator for the S. cerevisiae alcohol dehydrogenase 1 (ADH1) gene
   5299..5318    -  terminator     SUP4 terminator: transcription terminator for the S. cerevisiae SUP4 tRNA gene
   5323..5397    -  misc_RNA       gRNA scaffold: guide RNA scaffold for the Streptococcus pyogenes CRISPR/Cas9 system
   5418..5686    -  promoter       SNR52 promoter: promoter for the S. cerevisiae small nucleolar RNA gene SNR52
   5717..5735    -  promoter       T3 promoter: promoter for bacteriophage T3 RNA polymerase
   5778..5800    -  protein_bind   lac operator (fragment): The lac repressor binds to the lac operator to inhibit transcription in E. coli. This inhibition can be relieved by adding lactose or isopropyl-β-D-thiogalactopyranoside (IPTG). lac repressor encoded by lacI
   5804..5834    -  promoter       lac promoter: promoter for the E. coli lac operon
   5849..5870    -  protein_bind   CAP binding site: CAP binding activates transcription in the presence of cAMP. E. coli catabolite activator protein
   5883..5975    -  CDS            lacI (fragment): lac repressor; lacI; The lac repressor binds to the lac operator to inhibit transcription in E. coli. This inhibition can be relieved by adding lactose or isopropyl-β-D-thiogalactopyranoside (IPTG).
   6158..6746    -  rep_origin     ori: high-copy-number ColE1/pMB1/pBR322/pUC origin of replication
   6917..7777    -  CDS            AmpR: β-lactamase; bla; confers resistance to ampicillin, carbenicillin, and related antibiotics
   7778..7882    -  promoter       AmpR promoter: bla
   7909..9255    -  rep_origin     2μ ori: yeast 2μ plasmid origin of replication
   9323..9358    +  CDS            rop (fragment): Rop protein, which maintains plasmids at low copy number; rop
   9460..9510    +  misc_feature   bom (fragment): basis of mobility region from pBR322
   9509..9625    +  CDS            NFS1 (fragment): NFS1_YEAST - Also known as SPL1 From Saccharomyces cerevisiae (strain ATCC 204508 / S288c) (Baker's yeast).
   9990..11081   -  CDS            LEU2: LEU3_YEAST - Experimental evidence at protein level: Swiss-Prot protein existence level 1. Catalyzes the oxidation of 3-carboxy-2-hydroxy-4- methylpentanoate (3-isopropylmalate) to 3-carboxy-4-methyl-2- oxopentanoate. The product decarboxylates to 4-methyl-2 oxopentanoate. From Saccharomyces cerevisiae (strain ATCC 204508 / S288c) (Baker's yeast).
  11082..11489   -  promoter       LEU2 promoter: S. cerevisiae LEU2
  11629..11706   -  CDS            YO192_YEAST (fragment): Experimental evidence at protein level: Swiss-Prot protein existence level 1. From Saccharomyces cerevisiae (strain ATCC 204508 / S288c) (Baker's yeast).
  11737..11789   +  misc_feature   bom (fragment): basis of mobility region from pBR322
  11817..12245   -  rep_origin     f1 ori (sequence partly withheld): f1 bacteriophage origin of replication; arrow indicates direction of (+) strand synthesis
  12249..19      -  CDS            lacZα (fragment) (across the origin): LacZα fragment of β-galactosidase; lacZ fragment
>Addgene plasmid #232887 | pML107-ADE13 | addgene full sequence | sequence record 462137 | Addgene NGS Result
GTAAAACGACGGCCAGTGAGCGCGCGTAATACGACTCACTATAGGGCGAATTGGGTACCGGGCCCCCCCT
CGAGGTCGACGGTATCGATAAGCTTGATATCGAATTCAGTCTACTAGTCAGTTCGAGTTTATCATTATCA
ATACTGCCATTTCAAAGAATACGTAAATAATTAATAGTAGTGATTTTCCTAACTTTATTTAGTCAAAAAA
TTAGCCTTTTAATTCTGCTGTAACCCGTACATGCCCAAAATAGGGGGCGGGTTACACAGAATATATAACA
TCGTAGGTGTCTGGGTGAACAGTTTATTCCTGGCATCCACTAAATATAATGGAGCCCGCTTTTTAAGCTG
GCATCCAGAAAAAAAAAGAATCCCAGCACCAAAATATTGTTTTCTTCACCAACCATCAGTTCATAGGTCC
ATTCTCTTAGCGCAACTACAGAGAACAGGGGCACAAACAGGCAAAAAACGGGCACAACCTCAATGGAGTG
ATGCAACCTGCCTGGAGTAAATGATGACACAAGGCAATTGACCCACGCATGTATCTATCTCATTTTCTTA
CACCTTCTATTACCTTCTGCTCTCTCTGATTTGGAAAAAGCTGAAAAAAAAGGTTGAAACCAGTTCCCTG
AAATTATTCCCCTACTTGACTAATAAGTATATAAAGACGGTAGGTATTGATTGTAATTCTGTAAATCTAT
TTCTTAAACTTCTTAAATTCTACTTTTATAGTTAGTCTTTTTTTTAGTTTTAAAACACCAAGAACTTAGT
TTCGAATAAACACACATAAACAAACAAAAGATCTGATATGGATCGAATTAGATCTCGCCACCATGGACAA
GAAGTATTCTATCGGACTGGACATCGGGACTAATAGCGTCGGGTGGGCCGTCATCACTGACGAGTACAAG
GTGCCCTCTAAGAAGTTCAAGGTGCTCGGGAACACCGACCGGCATTCCATCAAGAAAAATCTGATCGGAG
CTCTCCTCTTTGATTCAGGGGAGACCGCTGAAGCAACCCGCCTCAAGCGGACTGCTAGACGGCGGTACAC
CAGGAGGAAGAACCGGATTTGTTACCTTCAAGAGATATTCTCCAACGAAATGGCAAAGGTCGACGACAGC
TTCTTCCATAGGCTGGAAGAATCATTCCTCGTGGAAGAGGATAAGAAGCATGAACGGCATCCCATCTTCG
GTAATATCGTCGACGAGGTGGCCTATCACGAGAAATACCCAACCATCTACCATCTTCGCAAAAAGCTGGT
GGACTCAACCGACAAGGCAGACCTCCGGCTTATCTACCTGGCCCTGGCCCACATGATTAAGTTCAGAGGC
CACTTCCTGATCGAGGGCGACCTCAATCCTGACAATAGCGATGTGGATAAACTGTTCATCCAGCTGGTGC
AGACTTACAACCAGCTCTTTGAAGAGAACCCCATCAATGCAAGCGGAGTCGATGCCAAGGCCATTCTGTC
AGCCCGGCTGTCAAAGAGCCGCAGACTTGAGAATCTTATCGCTCAGCTGCCGGGTGAAAAGAAAAATGGA
CTGTTCGGGAACCTGATTGCTCTTTCACTTGGGCTGACTCCCAATTTCAAGTCTAATTTCGACCTGGCAG
AGGATGCCAAGCTGCAACTGTCCAAGGACACCTATGATGACGATCTCGACAACCTCCTGGCCCAGATCGG
TGACCAATACGCCGACCTTTTCCTTGCTGCTAAGAATCTTTCTGACGCCATCCTGCTGTCTGACATTCTC
CGCGTGAACACTGAAATCACCAAGGCCCCTCTTTCAGCTTCAATGATTAAGCGGTATGATGAGCACCACC
AGGACCTGACCCTGCTTAAGGCACTCGTCCGGCAGCAGCTTCCGGAGAAGTACAAGGAAATCTTCTTTGA
CCAGTCAAAGAATGGATACGCCGGCTACATCGACGGAGGTGCCTCCCAAGAGGAATTTTATAAGTTTATC
AAACCTATCCTTGAGAAGATGGACGGCACCGAAGAGCTCCTCGTGAAACTGAATCGGGAGGATCTGCTGC
GGAAGCAGCGCACTTTCGACAATGGGAGCATTCCCCACCAGATCCATCTTGGGGAGCTTCACGCCATCCT
TCGGCGCCAAGAGGACTTCTACCCCTTTCTTAAGGACAACAGGGAGAAGATTGAGAAAATTCTCACTTTC
CGCATCCCCTACTACGTGGGACCCCTCGCCAGAGGAAATAGCCGGTTTGCTTGGATGACCAGAAAGTCAG
AAGAAACTATCACTCCCTGGAACTTCGAAGAGGTGGTGGACAAGGGAGCCAGCGCTCAGTCATTCATCGA
ACGGATGACTAACTTCGATAAGAACCTCCCCAATGAGAAGGTCCTGCCGAAACATTCCCTGCTCTACGAG
TACTTTACCGTGTACAACGAGCTGACCAAGGTGAAATATGTCACCGAAGGGATGAGGAAGCCCGCATTCC
TGTCAGGCGAACAAAAGAAGGCAATTGTGGACCTTCTGTTCAAGACCAATAGAAAGGTGACCGTGAAGCA
GCTGAAGGAGGACTATTTCAAGAAAATTGAATGCTTCGACTCTGTGGAGATTAGCGGGGTCGAAGATCGG
TTCAACGCAAGCCTGGGTACCTACCATGATCTGCTTAAGATCATCAAGGACAAGGATTTTCTGGACAATG
AGGAGAAAGAGGACATCCTTGAGGACATTGTCCTGACTCTCACTCTGTTCGAGGACCGGGAAATGATCGA
GGAGAGGCTTAAGACCTACGCCCATCTGTTCGACGATAAAGTGATGAAGCAACTTAAACGGAGAAGATAT
ACCGGATGGGGACGCCTTAGCCGCAAACTCATCAACGGAATCCGGGACAAACAGAGCGGAAAGACCATTC
TTGATTTCCTTAAGAGCGACGGATTCGCTAATCGCAACTTCATGCAACTTATCCATGATGATTCCCTGAC
CTTTAAGGAGGACATCCAGAAGGCCCAAGTGTCTGGACAAGGTGACTCACTGCACGAGCATATCGCAAAT
CTGGCTGGTTCACCCGCTATTAAGAAGGGTATTCTCCAGACCGTGAAAGTCGTGGACGAGCTGGTCAAGG
TGATGGGTCGCCATAAACCAGAGAACATTGTCATCGAGATGGCCAGGGAAAACCAGACTACCCAGAAGGG
ACAGAAGAACAGCAGGGAGCGGATGAAAAGAATTGAGGAAGGGATTAAGGAGCTCGGGTCACAGATCCTT
AAAGAGCACCCGGTGGAAAACACCCAGCTTCAGAATGAGAAGCTCTATCTGTACTACCTTCAAAATGGAC
GCGATATGTATGTGGACCAAGAGCTTGATATCAACAGGCTCTCAGACTACGACGTGGACCACATCGTCCC
TCAGAGCTTCCTCAAAGACGACTCAATTGACAATAAGGTGCTGACTCGCTCAGACAAGAACCGGGGAAAG
TCAGATAACGTGCCCTCAGAGGAAGTCGTGAAAAAGATGAAGAACTATTGGCGCCAGCTTCTGAACGCAA
AGCTAATCACTCAGCGGAAGTTCGACAATCTCACTAAGGCTGAGAGGGGCGGACTGAGCGAACTGGACAA
AGCAGGATTCATTAAACGGCAACTTGTGGAGACTCGGCAGATTACTAAACATGTAGCCCAAATCCTTGAC
TCACGCATGAATACCAAGTACGACGAAAACGACAAACTTATCCGCGAGGTGAAGGTGATTACCCTGAAGT
CCAAGCTGGTCAGCGATTTCAGAAAGGACTTTCAATTCTACAAAGTGCGGGAGATCAATAACTATCATCA
TGCTCATGACGCATATCTGAATGCCGTGGTGGGAACCGCCCTAATCAAGAAGTACCCAAAGCTGGAAAGC
GAGTTCGTGTACGGAGACTACAAGGTCTACGACGTGCGCAAGATGATTGCCAAATCTGAGCAGGAGATCG
GAAAGGCCACCGCAAAGTACTTCTTCTACAGCAACATCATGAATTTCTTCAAGACCGAAATCACCCTTGC
AAACGGTGAGATCCGGAAGAGGCCGCTCATCGAGACTAATGGGGAGACTGGCGAAATCGTGTGGGACAAG
GGCAGAGATTTCGCTACCGTGCGCAAAGTGCTTTCTATGCCTCAAGTGAACATCGTGAAGAAAACCGAGG
TGCAAACCGGAGGCTTTTCTAAGGAATCAATCCTCCCCAAGCGCAACTCCGACAAGCTCATTGCAAGGAA
GAAGGATTGGGACCCTAAGAAGTACGGCGGATTCGATTCACCAACTGTGGCTTATTCTGTCCTGGTCGTG
GCTAAGGTGGAAAAAGGAAAGTCTAAGAAGCTCAAGAGCGTGAAGGAACTGCTGGGTATCACCATTATGG
AGCGCAGCTCCTTCGAGAAGAACCCAATTGACTTTCTCGAAGCCAAAGGTTACAAGGAAGTCAAGAAGGA
CCTTATCATCAAGCTCCCAAAGTATAGCCTGTTCGAACTGGAGAATGGGCGGAAGCGGATGCTCGCCTCC
GCTGGCGAACTTCAGAAGGGTAATGAGCTGGCTCTCCCCTCCAAGTACGTGAATTTCCTCTACCTTGCAA
GCCATTACGAGAAGCTGAAGGGGAGCCCCGAGGACAACGAGCAAAAGCAACTGTTTGTGGAGCAGCATAA
GCATTATCTGGACGAGATCATTGAGCAGATTTCCGAGTTTTCTAAACGCGTCATTCTCGCTGATGCCAAC
CTCGATAAAGTCCTTAGCGCATACAATAAGCACAGAGACAAACCAATTCGGGAGCAGGCTGAGAATATCA
TCCACCTGTTCACCCTCACCAATCTTGGTGCCCCTGCCGCATTCAAGTACTTCGACACCACCATCGACCG
GAAACGCTATACCTCCACCAAAGAAGTGCTGGACGCCACCCTCATCCACCAGAGCATCACCGGACTTTAC
GAAACTCGGATTGACCTCTCACAGCTCGGAGGGGATGAGGGAGCTCCCAAGAAAAAGCGCAAGGTAGGTA
GTTCCGGATCCTAGACTCTCGAGGCGAATTTCTTATGATTTATGATTTTTATTATTAAATAAGTTATAAA
AAAAATAAGTGTATACAAATTTTAAAGTGACTCTTAGGTTTTAAAACGAAAATTCTTATTCTTGAGTAAC
TCTTTCCTGTAGGTCAGGTTGCTTTCTCAGGTATAGCATGAGGTCGCTCTTATTGACCACACCTCTACCG
GCATGCCGAGCAAATGCCTGCAAATCGCTCCCCATTTCTCTAGAGCGGCCGTGGTATCGTTTAGATTGGC
AATTACAGTGTCTTAGCTCACATGCTTATAACTAATTACATGACTCGAAGACATAAAAAACAAAAAAAGC
ACCACCGACTCGGTGCCACTTTTTCAAGTTGATAACGGACTAGCCTTATTTTAACTTGCTATTTCTAGCT
CTAAAACTTGTCTTCTTTTGCTGCTACGATCATTTATCTTTCACTGCGGAGAAGTTTCGAACGCCGAAAC
ATGCGCACCAACTTTCACTTCTACAGCGTTTGACCAAAATCTTTTGAACAGAACATTGTAGGGTGTGAAA
AAATGCGCACCTTTACCGCTAGCCCAAGAGGGCACTACAAAATCTAGAGTTGTACTTCAAACGTACATGT
AATCACCTTGTATATACTCGAAAGAAAACATCAAGTTTCTGTATAAATATGAGTGAAAGCATAATCATAC
ATTATCTTTTCAAAGATTGTCCGCGGTGGAGCTCCAGCTTTTGTTCCCTTTAGTGAGGGTTAATTGCGCG
CTTGGCGTAATCATGGTCATAGCTGTTTCCTGTGTGAAATTGTTATCCGCTCACAATTCCACACAACATA
CGAGCCGGAAGCATAAAGTGTAAAGCCTGGGGTGCCTAATGAGTGAGCTAACTCACATTAATTGCGTTGC
GCTCACTGCCCGCTTTCCAGTCGGGAAACCTGTCGTGCCAGCTGCATTAATGAATCGGCCAACGCGCGGG
GAGAGGCGGTTTGCGTATTGGGCGCTCTTCCGCTTCCTCGCTCACTGACTCGCTGCGCTCGGTCGTTCGG
CTGCGGCGAGCGGTATCAGCTCACTCAAAGGCGGTAATACGGTTATCCACAGAATCAGGGGATAACGCAG
GAAAGAACATGTGAGCAAAAGGCCAGCAAAAGGCCAGGAACCGTAAAAAGGCCGCGTTGCTGGCGTTTTT
CCATAGGCTCCGCCCCCCTGACGAGCATCACAAAAATCGACGCTCAAGTCAGAGGTGGCGAAACCCGACA
GGACTATAAAGATACCAGGCGTTTCCCCCTGGAAGCTCCCTCGTGCGCTCTCCTGTTCCGACCCTGCCGC
TTACCGGATACCTGTCCGCCTTTCTCCCTTCGGGAAGCGTGGCGCTTTCTCATAGCTCACGCTGTAGGTA
TCTCAGTTCGGTGTAGGTCGTTCGCTCCAAGCTGGGCTGTGTGCACGAACCCCCCGTTCAGCCCGACCGC
TGCGCCTTATCCGGTAACTATCGTCTTGAGTCCAACCCGGTAAGACACGACTTATCGCCACTGGCAGCAG
CCACTGGTAACAGGATTAGCAGAGCGAGGTATGTAGGCGGTGCTACAGAGTTCTTGAAGTGGTGGCCTAA
CTACGGCTACACTAGAAGAACAGTATTTGGTATCTGCGCTCTGCTGAAGCCAGTTACCTTCGGAAAAAGA
GTTGGTAGCTCTTGATCCGGCAAACAAACCACCGCTGGTAGCGGTGGTTTTTTTGTTTGCAAGCAGCAGA
TTACGCGCAGAAAAAAAGGATCTCAAGAAGATCCTTTGATCTTTTCTACGGGGTCTGACGCTCAGTGGAA
CGAAAACTCACGTTAAGGGATTTTGGTCATGAGATTATCAAAAAGGATCTTCACCTAGATCCTTTTAAAT
TAAAAATGAAGTTTTAAATCAATCTAAAGTATATATGAGTAAACTTGGTCTGACAGTTACCAATGCTTAA
TCAGTGAGGCACCTATCTCAGCGATCTGTCTATTTCGTTCATCCATAGTTGCCTGACTCCCCGTCGTGTA
GATAACTACGATACGGGAGGGCTTACCATCTGGCCCCAGTGCTGCAATGATACCGCGAGACCCACGCTCA
CCGGCTCCAGATTTATCAGCAATAAACCAGCCAGCCGGAAGGGCCGAGCGCAGAAGTGGTCCTGCAACTT
TATCCGCCTCCATCCAGTCTATTAATTGTTGCCGGGAAGCTAGAGTAAGTAGTTCGCCAGTTAATAGTTT
GCGCAACGTTGTTGCCATTGCTACAGGCATCGTGGTGTCACGCTCGTCGTTTGGTATGGCTTCATTCAGC
TCCGGTTCCCAACGATCAAGGCGAGTTACATGATCCCCCATGTTGTGCAAAAAAGCGGTTAGCTCCTTCG
GTCCTCCGATCGTTGTCAGAAGTAAGTTGGCCGCAGTGTTATCACTCATGGTTATGGCAGCACTGCATAA
TTCTCTTACTGTCATGCCATCCGTAAGATGCTTTTCTGTGACTGGTGAGTACTCAACCAAGTCATTCTGA
GAATAGTGTATGCGGCGACCGAGTTGCTCTTGCCCGGCGTCAATACGGGATAATACCGCGCCACATAGCA
GAACTTTAAAAGTGCTCATCATTGGAAAACGTTCTTCGGGGCGAAAACTCTCAAGGATCTTACCGCTGTT
GAGATCCAGTTCGATGTAACCCACTCGTGCACCCAACTGATCTTCAGCATCTTTTACTTTCACCAGCGTT
TCTGGGTGAGCAAAAACAGGAAGGCAAAATGCCGCAAAAAAGGGAATAAGGGCGACACGGAAATGTTGAA
TACTCATACTCTTCCTTTTTCAATATTATTGAAGCATTTATCAGGGTTATTGTCTCATGAGCGGATACAT
ATTTGAATGTATTTAGAAAAATAAACAAATAGGGGTTCCGCGCACATTTCCCCGAAAAGTGCCACCTGAA
CGAAGCATCTGTGCTTCATTTTGTAGAACAAAAATGCAACGCGAGAGCGCTAATTTTTCAAACAAAGAAT
CTGAGCTGCATTTTTACAGAACAGAAATGCAACGCGAAAGCGCTATTTTACCAACGAAGAATCTGTGCTT
CATTTTTGTAAAACAAAAATGCAACGCGAGAGCGCTAATTTTTCAAACAAAGAATCTGAGCTGCATTTTT
ACAGAACAGAAATGCAACGCGAGAGCGCTATTTTACCAACAAAGAATCTATACTTCTTTTTTGTTCTACA
AAAATGCATCCCGAGAGCGCTATTTTTCTAACAAAGCATCTTAGATTACTTTTTTTCTCCTTTGTGCGCT
CTATAATGCAGTCTCTTGATAACTTTTTGCACTGTAGGTCCGTTAAGGTTAGAAGAAGGCTACTTTGGTG
TCTATTTTCTCTTCCATAAAAAAAGCCTGACTCCACTTCCCGCGTTTACTGATTACTAGCGAAGCTGCGG
GTGCATTTTTTCAAGATAAAGGCATCCCCGATTATATTCTATACCGATGTGGATTGCGCATACTTTGTGA
ACAGAAAGTGATAGCGTTGATGATTCTTCATTGGTCAGAAAATTATGAACGGTTTCTTCTATTTTGTCTC
TATATACTACGTATAGGAAATGTTTACATTTTCGTATTGTTTTCGATTCACTCTATGAATAGTTCTTACT
ACAATTTTTTTGTCTAAAGAGTAATACTAGAGATAAACATAAAAAATGTAGAGGTCGAGTTTAGATGCAA
GTTCAAGGAGCGAAAGGTGGATGGGTAGGTTATATAGGGATATAGCACAGAGATATATAGCAAAGAGATA
CTTTTGAGCAATGTTTGTGGAAGCGGTATTCGCAATATTTTAGTAGCTCGTTACAGTCCGGTGCGTTTTT
GGTTTTTTGAAAGTGCGTCTTCAGAGCGCTTTTGGTTTTCAAAAGCGCTCTGAAGTTCCTATACTTTCTA
GCTAGAGAATAGGAACTTCGGAATAGGAACTTCAAAGCGTTTCCGAAAACGAGCGCTTCCGAAAATGCAA
CGCGAGCTGCGCACATACAGCTCACTGTTCACGTCGCACCTATATCTGCGTGTTGCCTGTATATATATAT
ACATGAGAAGAACGGCATAGTGCGTGTTTATGCTTAAATGCGTACTTATATGCGTCTATTTATGTAGGAT
GAAAGGTAGTCTAGTACCTCCTGTGATATTATCCCATTCCATGCGGGGTATCGTATGCTTCCTTCAGCAC
TACCCTTTAGCTGTTCTATATGCTGCCACTCCTCAATTGGATTAGTCTCATCCTTCAATGCTATCATTTC
CTTTGATATTGGATCATACTAAGAAACCATTATTATCATGACATTAACCTATAAAAATAGGCGTATCACG
AGGCCCTTTCGTCTCGCGCGTTTCGGTGATGACGGTGAAAACCTCTGACACATGCAGCTCCCGGAGACGG
TCACAGCTTGTCTGTAAGCGGATGCCGGGAGCAGACAAGCCCGTCAGGGCGCGTCAGCGGGTGTTGGCGG
GTGTCGGGGCTGGCTTAACTATGCGGCATCAGAGCAGATTGTACTGAGAGTGCACCATATCGACTACGTC
GTTAAGGCCGTTTCTGACAGAGTAAAATTCTTGAGGGAACTTTCACCATTATGGGAAATGGTTCAAGAAG
GTATTGACTTAAACTCCATCAAATGGTCAGGTCATTGAGTGTTTTTTATTTGTTGTATTTTTTTTTTTTT
AGAGAAAATCCTCCAATATATAAATTAGGAATCATAGTTTCATGATTTTCTGTTACACCTAACTTTTTGT
GTGGTGCCCTCCTCCTTGTCAATATTAATGTTAAAGTGCAATTCTTTTTCCTTATCACGTTGAGCCATTA
GTATCAATTTGCTTACCTGTATTCCTTTACATCCTCCTTTTTCTCCTTCTTGATAAATGTATGTAGATTG
CGTATATAGTTTCGTCTACCCTATGAACATATTCCATTTTGTAATTTCGTGTCGTTTCTATTATGAATTT
CATTTATAAAGTTTATGTACAAATATCATAAAAAAAGAGAATCTTTTTAAGCAAGGATTTTCTTAACTTC
TTCGGCGACAGCATCACCGACTTCGGTGGTACTGTTGGAACCACCTAAATCACCAGTTCTGATACCTGCA
TCCAAAACCTTTTTAACTGCATCTTCAATGGCCTTACCTTCTTCAGGCAAGTTCAATGACAATTTCAACA
TCATTGCAGCAGACAAGATAGTGGCGATAGGGTTGACCTTATTCTTTGGCAAATCTGGAGCAGAACCGTG
GCATGGTTCGTACAAACCAAATGCGGTGTTCTTGTCTGGCAAAGAGGCCAAGGACGCAGATGGCAACAAA
CCCAAGGAACCTGGGATAACGGAGGCTTCATCGGAGATGATATCACCAAACATGTTGCTGGTGATTATAA
TACCATTTAGGTGGGTTGGGTTCTTAACTAGGATCATGGCGGCAGAATCAATCAATTGATGTTGAACCTT
CAATGTAGGAAATTCGTTCTTGATGGTTTCCTCCACAGTTTTTCTCCATAATCTTGAAGAGGCCAAAACA
TTAGCTTTATCCAAGGACCAAATAGGCAATGGTGGCTCATGTTGTAGGGCCATGAAAGCGGCCATTCTTG
TGATTCTTTGCACTTCTGGAACGGTGTATTGTTCACTATCCCAAGCGACACCATCACCATCGTCTTCCTT
TCTCTTACCAAAGTAAATACCTCCCACTAATTCTCTGACAACAACGAAGTCAGTACCTTTAGCAAATTGT
GGCTTGATTGGAGATAAGTCTAAAAGAGAGTCGGATGCAAAGTTACATGGTCTTAAGTTGGCGTACAATT
GAAGTTCTTTACGGATTTTTAGTAAACCTTGTTCAGGTCTAACACTACCTGTACCCCATTTAGGACCACC
CACAGCACCTAACAAAACGGCATCAGCCTTCTTGGAGGCTTCCAGCGCCTCATCTGGAAGTGGAACACCT
GTAGCATCTATAGCAGCACCACCAATTAAATGATTTTCGAAATCGAACTTGACATTGGAACGAACATCAG
AAATAGCTTTAAGAACCTTAATGGCTTCGGCTGTGATTTCTTGACCAACGTGGTCACCTGGCAAAACGAC
GATCTTCTTAGGGGCAGACATTAGAATGGTATATCCTTGAAATATATATATATATATTGCTGAAATGTAA
AAGGTAAGAAAAGTTAGAAAGTAAGACGATTGCTAACCACCTATTGGAAAAAACAATAGGTCCTTAAATA
ATATTGTCAACTTCAAGTATTGTGATGCAAGCATTTAGTCATGAACGCTTCTCTATTCTATATGAAAAGC
CGGTTCCGGCGCTCTCACCTTTCCTTTTTCTCCCAATTTTTCAGTTGAAAAAGGTATATGCGTCAGGCGA
CCTCTGAAATTAACAAAAAATTTCCAGTCATCGAATTTGATTCTGTGCGATAGCGCCCCTGTGTGTTCTC
GTTATGTTGAGGAAAAAAATAATGGTTGCTAAGAGATTCGAACTCTTGCATCTTACGATACCTGAGTATT
CCCACAGTTAACTGCGGTCAAGATATTTCTTGAATCAGGCGCCTTAGACCGCTCGGCCAAACAACCAATT
ACTTGTTGAGAAATAGAGTATAATTATCCTATAAATATAACGTTTTTGAACACACATGAACAAGGAAGTA
CAGGACAATTGATTTTGAAGAGAATGTGGATTTTGATGTAATTGTTGGGATTCCATTTTTAATAAGGCAA
TAATATTAGGTATGTAGATATACTAGAAGTTCTCCTCGACCGGTCGATATGCGGTGTGAAATACCGCACA
GATGCGTAAGGAGAAAATACCGCATCAGGAAATTGTAAGCGTTAATATTTTGTTAAAATTCGCGTTAAAT
TTTTGTTAAATCAGCTCATTTTTTAACCAATAGGCCGAAATCGGCAAAATCCCTTATAAATCAAAAGAAT
AGACCGAGATAGGGT
[37 nt withheld, positions 11916-11952]
AAAGAACGTGGACTCCAACGTCAAAGG
[49 nt withheld, positions 11980-12028]
T
[91 nt withheld, positions 12030-12120]
G
[124 nt withheld, positions 12122-12245]
CCATTCGCCATTCAGGCTGCGCAACTGTTGGGAAGGGCGATCGGTGCGGGCCTCTTCGCTATTACGCCAG
CTGGCGAAAGGGGGATGTGCTGCAAGGCGATTAAGTTGGGTAACGCCAGGGTTTTCCCAGTCACGACGTT
